Addgene plasmid #67112: pCellFree_G03 RRN3
Purpose: Standard for cell-free expression benchmarking.
Depositing lab: Kirill Alexandrov. Depositing organization: University of Queensland. Publication: Performance benchmarking of four cell-free protein expression systems. Gagoski D, Polinkovsky ME, Mureev S, Kunert A, Johnston W, Gambin Y, Alexandrov K. Biotechnol Bioeng. 2015 Aug 24. doi: 10.1002/bit.25814. PubMed 26301602.
Backbone
  Vector backbone: pCellFree_G03
  Vector type: Cell-free expression
Growth in bacteria
  Bacterial resistance: Ampicillin, 100 μg/mL
  Growth temperature: 37°C
  Growth strain: DH5alpha
  Copy number: High Copy
Gene/Insert
  Gene/Insert name: RRN3 (alt name: RNA polymerase I-specific transcription initiation factor RRN3)
  Species: H. sapiens (human)
  Entrez Gene: RRN3 (a.k.a. A-270G1.2, TIFIA)
  Promoter: T7
  Tag / fusion protein: His (N terminal on backbone); EGFP (N terminal on backbone)
  Cloning method: Gateway Cloning
  Sequencing primers: 5′ EGFP-C; 3′ T7 terminal
Terms and licenses: Academic/Nonprofit Terms; Industry Terms: Not Available to Industry
How to cite: pCellFree_G03 RRN3 was a gift from Kirill Alexandrov (Addgene plasmid # 67112 ; http://n2t.net/addgene:67112 ; RRID:Addgene_67112)
