[The description below was written by a language model from this plasmid's Addgene catalogue record.]
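Description:
pCellFree_G03 RRN3 is a cell-free expression plasmid built on the pCellFree_G03 backbone, designed to serve as a template for in vitro transcription–translation reactions rather than for expression in living cells. It is propagated in E. coli as a high-copy plasmid under ampicillin selection. The record does not name the origin of replication or provide a feature table, so details of the backbone beyond the catalogue fields, including any translation-enhancing leader sequences, are not stated.

The insert is human RRN3, also known as TIF-IA, the RNA polymerase I-specific transcription initiation factor. It was introduced by Gateway recombination cloning, which implies that the open reading frame is flanked by recombination (att) site remnants. Transcription is driven by a T7 promoter, so the template depends on T7 RNA polymerase supplied in the reaction, and the use of a T7 terminator sequencing primer suggests a T7 terminator lies downstream of the insert. The backbone contributes two N-terminal elements, a His tag and EGFP, so RRN3 is produced as a His-EGFP-RRN3 fusion. The His tag permits metal-affinity capture or detection, while the EGFP moiety provides a fluorescent readout of product yield and allows assessment of full-length versus truncated or aggregated product.

According to the record, the construct is intended as a standard for benchmarking cell-free expression. It belongs to work comparing the performance of four cell-free protein expression systems, where tagged human open reading frames such as RRN3 act as test proteins for comparing the systems.
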