>Addgene plasmid #67112 | pCellFree_G03 RRN3 | addgene partial sequence | sequence record 120537 | T7term 5'-GCTAGTTATTGCTCAGCGG-3'
GGTACCACGCGTACCCAACACACGGACACATGCACGAACACGCATGCAGAGAGATCATACATCATCTATA
GAGAAGTACACGTAAAAGTAAGACTCGTCGTCTGCCAGCTACAACCGAGAAGGCGACGTGAAAGGAACAA
GAAAGGAGGAGGAGGGCGGCCGCTTACACCACTTTGTACAAGAAAGTTGGCAAGAGGGGACTGGGTTGCA
TGTACAACACGGGTGGGGAGCCCACACTACTTGAAGGACTTCGGAAATGCGTGTCAAAGGAGCTTGGTGT
GATCCCAATCACGGTATCATTCTGGGGCACTTCGCCTTTCAGAAAGTCATCATCTTCATCTTCCACTATG
TCCTTTTTCATGGGTTTCTTGAACTCCTGTAGCTCTTCAGCACTCATGTCTTCCCACACCTGATAAATAG
GATCAATGAATTTCTTTGACCTCTTCAGCACACAGGGATCAAAGGGGAAGAAGGTGTCCAGCGGGTTTGT
GCAGATCTGCACTGAGTCTCCTCCAGCGGTACTCCTAATGACTGGCAGCATCTGGCGATTGTTCCTCTCA
ATGATGGTGTAGCAGAAGACGAGCTGGTACTTATTTGTGATTGCAGCAAAAAAGTTAACCACTGAGGGCA
GGCAAATCTTCAGGGGATTTAGCTGGCTCATCACTATCCGCTCAAAATTCAGACTCTGAAGATACTGCAA
ACCTTCTTTCAGGTTTCCGCTCAAAAGCTGCTTGTGTCTAAAAACAAAGGTGTAGAACACAGCTTGGCAG
GCTGAGTAAAATGGTCCATGGAGAGCAACATCGCAGAATGCCTTTGTTCCCGAATCCTGGTTATTAAGGT
ATATGTGCAGCCAGTTAACCAAAAGATCTAGGCATGATTTTACAGTAATAAGAGGAATAAATTTAGCTCT
TGCCAAAAAGCTTCCAATATAATTTCCAGCAGCCTGCCTGATGATGGCAG
