>Addgene plasmid #67112 | pCellFree_G03 RRN3 | addgene partial sequence | sequence record 120538 | EGFP-N 5'-CGTCGCCGTCCAGCTCGACCAG-3'
GCTCTCGCCCTGCTTGTGCCGTGGTGATGGTGGTGATGGTGGTGACCAGAGGTGCCCATGGTTTTCACTT
ACGTGTTTAATGTCTTTACAGACTTTATACATTACTGTCATGGTTAAATAAAATAAAATAAAATAAAATA
AAATAAAATAAAATAAAATAAAATAAAATAAAATAAACTTAAGATGTCCCTATAGTGAGTCGTATTAGAC
GTCAGGTGGCACTTTTCGGGGAAATGTGCGCGGAACCCCTATTTGTTTATTTTTCTAAATACATTCAAAT
ATGTATCCGCTCATGAGACAATAACCCTGATAAATGCTTCAATAATATTGAAAAAGGAAGAGTATGAGTA
TTCAACATTTCCGTGTCGCCCTTATTCCCTTTTTTGCGGCATTTTGCCTTCCTGTTTTTGCTCACCCAGA
AACGCTGGTGAAAGTAAAAGATGCTGAAGATCAGTTGGGTGCACGAGTGGGTTACATCGAACTGGATCTC
AACAGCGGTAAGATCCTTGAGAGTTTTCGCCCCGAAGAACGTTTTCCAATGATGAGCACTTTTAAAGTTC
TGCTATGTGGCGCGGTATTATCCCGTATTGACGCCGGGCAAGAGCAACTCGGTCGCCGCATACACTATTC
TCAGAATGACTTGGTTGAGTACTCACCAGTCACAGAAAAGCATCTTACGGATGGCATGACAGTAAGAGAA
TTATGCAGTGCTGCCATAACCATGAGTGATAACACTGCGGCCAACTTACTTCTGACAACGATCGGAGGAC
CGAAGGAGCTAACCGCTTTTTTGCACAACATGGGGGATCATGTAACTCGCCTTGATCGTTGGGAACCGGA
GCTGAATGAAGCCATACCAAACGACGAGCGTGACACCACGATGCCTGTAGCAATGGCAACAACGTTGCGC
AAACTATTAACTGGCGAACTACTTACTCTAGCTTCCCGGCAACAATTAATAGACTGGATGGGAGGCGGAT
AAAGTTGCAG
